>Addgene plasmid #77798 | CLK4 gRNA (BRDN0001146113) | addgene full sequence | sequence record 189054 | Addgene Assembled Sequence
CCCGGGTGCAAAGATGGATAAAGTTTTAAACAGAGAGGAATCTTTGCAGCTAATGGACCTTCTAGGTCTT
GAAAGGAGTGGGAATTGGCTCCGGTGCCCGTCAGTGGGCAGAGCGCACATCGCCCACAGTCCCCGAGAAG
TTGGGGGGAGGGGTCGGCAATTGATCCGGTGCCTAGAGAAGGTGGCGCGGGGTAAACTGGGAAAGTGATG
TCGTGTACTGGCTCCGCCTTTTTCCCGAGGGTGGGGGAGAACCGTATATAAGTGCAGTAGTCGCCGTGAA
CGTTCTTTTTCGCAACGGGTTTGCCGCCAGAACACAGGTAAGTGCCGTGTGTGGTTCCCGCGGGCCTGGC
CTCTTTACGGGTTATGGCCCTTGCGTGCCTTGAATTACTTCCACCTGGCTGCAGTACGTGATTCTTGATC
CCGAGCTTCGGGTTGGAAGTGGGTGGGAGAGTTCGAGGCCTTGCGCTTAAGGAGCCCCTTCGCCTCGTGC
TTGAGTTGAGGCCTGGCCTGGGCGCTGGGGCCGCCGCGTGCGAATCTGGTGGCACCTTCGCGCCTGTCTC
GCTGCTTTCGATAAGTCTCTAGCCATTTAAAATTTTTGATGACCTGCTGCGACGCTTTTTTTCTGGCAAG
ATAGTCTTGTAAATGCGGGCCAAGATCTGCACACTGGTATTTCGGTTTTTGGGGCCGCGGGCGGCGACGG
GGCCCGTGCGTCCCAGCGCACATGTTCGGCGAGGCGGGGCCTGCGAGCGCGGCCACCGAGAATCGGACGG
GGGTAGTCTCAAGCTGGCCGGCCTGCTCTGGTGCCTGGCCTCGCGCCGCCGTGTATCGCCCCGCCCTGGG
CGGCAAGGCTGGCCCGGTCGGCACCAGTTGCGTGAGCGGAAAGATGGCCGCTTCCCGGCCCTGCTGCAGG
GAGCTCAAAATGGAGGACGCGGCGCTCGGGAGAGCGGGCGGGTGAGTCACCCACACAAAGGAAAAGGGCC
TTTCCGTCCTCAGCCGTCGCTTCATGTGACTCCACGGAGTACCGGGCGCCGTCCAGGCACCTCGATTAGT
TCTCGAGCTTTTGGAGTACGTCGTCTTTAGGTTGGGGGGAGGGGTTTTATGCGATGGAGTTTCCCCACAC
TGAGTGGGTGGAGACTGAAGTTAGGCCAGCTTGGCACTTGATGTAATTCTCCTTGGAATTTGCCCTTTTT
GAGTTTGGATCTTGGTTCATTCTCAAGCCTCAGACAGTGGTTCAAAGTTTTTTTCTTCCATTTCAGGTGT
CGTGACGTACGGCCACCATGACCGAGTACAAGCCCACGGTGCGCCTCGCCACCCGCGACGACGTCCCCAG
GGCCGTACGCACCCTCGCCGCCGCGTTCGCCGACTACCCCGCCACGCGCCACACCGTCGATCCGGACCGC
CACATCGAGCGGGTCACCGAGCTGCAAGAACTCTTCCTCACGCGCGTCGGGCTCGACATCGGCAAGGTGT
GGGTCGCGGACGACGGCGCCGCCGTGGCGGTCTGGACCACGCCGGAGAGCGTCGAAGCGGGGGCGGTGTT
CGCCGAGATCGGCCCGCGCATGGCCGAGTTGAGCGGTTCCCGGCTGGCCGCGCAGCAACAGATGGAAGGC
CTCCTGGCGCCGCACCGGCCCAAGGAGCCCGCGTGGTTCCTGGCCACCGTCGGAGTCTCGCCCGACCACC
AGGGCAAGGGTCTGGGCAGCGCCGTCGTGCTCCCCGGAGTGGAGGCGGCCGAGCGCGCCGGGGTGCCCGC
CTTCCTGGAGACCTCCGCGCCCCGCAACCTCCCCTTCTACGAGCGGCTCGGCTTCACCGTCACCGCCGAC
GTCGAGGTGCCCGAAGGACCGCGCACCTGGTGCATGACCCGCAAGCCCGGTGCCTGAACGCGTTAAGTCG
ACAATCAACCTCTGGATTACAAAATTTGTGAAAGATTGACTGGTATTCTTAACTATGTTGCTCCTTTTAC
GCTATGTGGATACGCTGCTTTAATGCCTTTGTATCATGCTATTGCTTCCCGTATGGCTTTCATTTTCTCC
TCCTTGTATAAATCCTGGTTGCTGTCTCTTTATGAGGAGTTGTGGCCCGTTGTCAGGCAACGTGGCGTGG
TGTGCACTGTGTTTGCTGACGCAACCCCCACTGGTTGGGGCATTGCCACCACCTGTCAGCTCCTTTCCGG
GACTTTCGCTTTCCCCCTCCCTATTGCCACGGCGGAACTCATCGCCGCCTGCCTTGCCCGCTGCTGGACA
GGGGCTCGGCTGTTGGGCACTGACAATTCCGTGGTGTTGTCGGGGAAATCATCGTCCTTTCCTTGGCTGC
TCGCCTGTGTTGCCACCTGGATTCTGCGCGGGACGTCCTTCTGCTACGTCCCTTCGGCCCTCAATCCAGC
GGACCTTCCTTCCCGCGGCCTGCTGCCGGCTCTGCGGCCTCTTCCGCGTCTTCGCCTTCGCCCTCAGACG
AGTCGGATCTCCCTTTGGGCCGCCTCCCCGCGTCGACTTTAAGACCAATGACTTACAAGGCAGCTGTAGA
TCTTAGCCACTTTTTAAAAGAAAAGGGGGGACTGGAAGGGCTAATTCACTCCCAACGAAGACAAGATCTG
CTTTTTGCTTGTACTGGGTCTCTCTGGTTAGACCAGATCTGAGCCTGGGAGCTCTCTGGCTAACTAGGGA
ACCCACTGCTTAAGCCTCAATAAAGCTTGCCTTGAGTGCTTCAAGTAGTGTGTGCCCGTCTGTTGTGTGA
CTCTGGTAACTAGAGATCCCTCAGACCCTTTTAGTCAGTGTGGAAAATCTCTAGCAGTACGTATAGTAGT
TCATGTCATCTTATTATTCAGTATTTATAACTTGCAAAGAAATGAATATCAGAGAGTGAGAGGAACTTGT
TTATTGCAGCTTATAATGGTTACAAATAAAGCAATAGCATCACAAATTTCACAAATAAAGCATTTTTTTC
ACTGCATTCTAGTTGTGGTTTGTCCAAACTCATCAATGTATCTTATCATGTCTGGCTCTAGCTATCCCGC
CCCTAACTCCGCCCATCCCGCCCCTAACTCCGCCCAGTTCCGCCCATTCTCCGCCCCATGGCTGACTAAT
TTTTTTTATTTATGCAGAGGCCGAGGCCGCCTCGGCCTCTGAGCTATTCCAGAAGTAGTGAGGAGGCTTT
TTTGGAGGCCTAGGGACGTACCCAATTCGCCCTATAGTGAGTCGTATTACGCGCGCTCACTGGCCGTCGT
TTTACAACGTCGTGACTGGGAAAACCCTGGCGTTACCCAACTTAATCGCCTTGCAGCACATCCCCCTTTC
GCCAGCTGGCGTAATAGCGAAGAGGCCCGCACCGATCGCCCTTCCCAACAGTTGCGCAGCCTGAATGGCG
AATGGG
[124 nt withheld, positions 3367-3490]
C
[91 nt withheld, positions 3492-3582]
A
[49 nt withheld, positions 3584-3632]
CCTTTGACGTTGGAGTCCACGTTCTTT
[37 nt withheld, positions 3660-3696]
ACCCTATCTCGGTCTATTCTTTTGATTTATAAGGGATTTTGCCGATTTCGGCCTATTGGTTAAAAAATGA
GCTGATTTAACAAAAATTTAACGCGAATTTTAACAAAATATTAACGCTTACAATTTAGGTGGCACTTTTC
GGGGAAATGTGCGCGGAACCCCTATTTGTTTATTTTTCTAAATACATTCAAATATGTATCCGCTCATGAG
ACAATAACCCTGATAAATGCTTCAATAATATTGAAAAAGGAAGAGTATGAGTATTCAACATTTCCGTGTC
GCCCTTATTCCCTTTTTTGCGGCATTTTGCCTTCCTGTTTTTGCTCACCCAGAAACGCTGGTGAAAGTAA
AAGATGCTGAAGATCAGTTGGGTGCACGAGTGGGTTACATCGAACTGGATCTCAACAGCGGTAAGATCCT
TGAGAGTTTTCGCCCCGAAGAACGTTTTCCAATGATGAGCACTTTTAAAGTTCTGCTATGTGGCGCGGTA
TTATCCCGTATTGACGCCGGGCAAGAGCAACTCGGTCGCCGCATACACTATTCTCAGAATGACTTGGTTG
AGTACTCACCAGTCACAGAAAAGCATCTTACGGATGGCATGACAGTAAGAGAATTATGCAGTGCTGCCAT
AACCATGAGTGATAACACTGCGGCCAACTTACTTCTGACAACGATCGGAGGACCGAAGGAGCTAACCGCT
TTTTTGCACAACATGGGGGATCATGTAACTCGCCTTGATCGTTGGGAACCGGAGCTGAATGAAGCCATAC
CAAACGACGAGCGTGACACCACGATGCCTGTAGCAATGGCAACAACGTTGCGCAAACTATTAACTGGCGA
ACTACTTACTCTAGCTTCCCGGCAACAATTAATAGACTGGATGGAGGCGGATAAAGTTGCAGGACCACTT
CTGCGCTCGGCCCTTCCGGCTGGCTGGTTTATTGCTGATAAATCTGGAGCCGGTGAGCGTGGGTCTCGCG
GTATCATTGCAGCACTGGGGCCAGATGGTAAGCCCTCCCGTATCGTAGTTATCTACACGACGGGGAGTCA
GGCAACTATGGATGAACGAAATAGACAGATCGCTGAGATAGGTGCCTCACTGATTAAGCATTGGTAACTG
TCAGACCAAGTTTACTCATATATACTTTAGATTGATTTAAAACTTCATTTTTAATTTAAAAGGATCTAGG
TGAAGATCCTTTTTGATAATCTCATGACCAAAATCCCTTAACGTGAGTTTTCGTTCCACTGAGCGTCAGA
CCCCGTAGAAAAGATCAAAGGATCTTCTTGAGATCCTTTTTTTCTGCGCGTAATCTGCTGCTTGCAAACA
AAAAAACCACCGCTACCAGCGGTGGTTTGTTTGCCGGATCAAGAGCTACCAACTCTTTTTCCGAAGGTAA
CTGGCTTCAGCAGAGCGCAGATACCAAATACTGTTCTTCTAGTGTAGCCGTAGTTAGGCCACCACTTCAA
GAACTCTGTAGCACCGCCTACATACCTCGCTCTGCTAATCCTGTTACCAGTGGCTGCTGCCAGTGGCGAT
AAGTCGTGTCTTACCGGGTTGGACTCAAGACGATAGTTACCGGATAAGGCGCAGCGGTCGGGCTGAACGG
GGGGTTCGTGCACACAGCCCAGCTTGGAGCGAACGACCTACACCGAACTGAGATACCTACAGCGTGAGCT
ATGAGAAAGCGCCACGCTTCCCGAAGGGAGAAAGGCGGACAGGTATCCGGTAAGCGGCAGGGTCGGAACA
GGAGAGCGCACGAGGGAGCTTCCAGGGGGAAACGCCTGGTATCTTTATAGTCCTGTCGGGTTTCGCCACC
TCTGACTTGAGCGTCGATTTTTGTGATGCTCGTCAGGGGGGCGGAGCCTATGGAAAAACGCCAGCAACGC
GGCCTTTTTACGGTTCCTGGCCTTTTGCTGGCCTTTTGCTCACATGTTCTTTCCTGCGTTATCCCCTGAT
TCTGTGGATAACCGTATTACCGCCTTTGAGTGAGCTGATACCGCTCGCCGCAGCCGAACGACCGAGCGCA
GCGAGTCAGTGAGCGAGGAAGCGGAAGAGCGCCCAATACGCAAACCGCCTCTCCCCGCGCGTTGGCCGAT
TCATTAATGCAGCTGGCACGACAGGTTTCCCGACTGGAAAGCGGGCAGTGAGCGCAACGCAATTAATGTG
AGTTAGCTCACTCATTAGGCACCCCAGGCTTTACACTTTATGCTTCCGGCTCGTATGTTGTGTGGAATTG
TGAGCGGATAACAATTTCACACAGGAAACAGCTATGACCATGATTACGCCAAGCGCGCAATTAACCCTCA
CTAAAGGGAACAAAAGCTGGAGCTGCAAGCTTAATGTAGTCTTATGCAATACTCTTGTAGTCTTGCAACA
TGGTAACGATGAGTTAGCAACATGCCTTACAAGGAGAGAAAAAGCACCGTGCATGCCGATTGGTGGAAGT
AAGGTGGTACGATCGTGCCTTATTAGGAAGGCAACAGACGGGTCTGACATGGATTGGACGAACCACTGAA
TTGCCGCATTGCAGAGATATTGTATTTAAGTGCCTAGCTCGATACATAAACGGGTCTCTCTGGTTAGACC
AGATCTGAGCCTGGGAGCTCTCTGGCTAACTAGGGAACCCACTGCTTAAGCCTCAATAAAGCTTGCCTTG
AGTGCTTCAAGTAGTGTGTGCCCGTCTGTTGTGTGACTCTGGTAACTAGAGATCCCTCAGACCCTTTTAG
TCAGTGTGGAAAATCTCTAGCAGTGGCGCCCGAACAGGGACTTGAAAGCGAAAGGGAAACCAGAGGAGCT
CTCTCGACGCAGGACTCGGCTTGCTGAAGCGCGCACGGCAAGAGGCGAGGGGCGGCGACTGGTGAGTACG
CCAAAAATTTTGACTAGCGGAGGCTAGAAGGAGAGAGATGGGTGCGAGAGCGTCAGTATTAAGCGGGGGA
GAATTAGATCGCGATGGGAAAAAATTCGGTTAAGGCCAGGGGGAAAGAAAAAATATAAATTAAAACATAT
AGTATGGGCAAGCAGGGAGCTAGAACGATTCGCAGTTAATCCTGGCCTGTTAGAAACATCAGAAGGCTGT
AGACAAATACTGGGACAGCTACAACCATCCCTTCAGACAGGATCAGAAGAACTTAGATCATTATATAATA
CAGTAGCAACCCTCTATTGTGTGCATCAAAGGATAGAGATAAAAGACACCAAGGAAGCTTTAGACAAGAT
AGAGGAAGAGCAAAACAAAAGTAAGACCACCGCACAGCAAGCGGCCGCTGATCTTCAGACCTGGAGGAGG
AGATATGAGGGACAATTGGAGAAGTGAATTATATAAATATAAAGTAGTAAAAATTGAACCATTAGGAGTA
GCACCCACCAAGGCAAAGAGAAGAGTGGTGCAGAGAGAAAAAAGAGCAGTGGGAATAGGAGCTTTGTTCC
TTGGGTTCTTGGGAGCAGCAGGAAGCACTATGGGCGCAGCGTCAATGACGCTGACGGTACAGGCCAGACA
ATTATTGTCTGGTATAGTGCAGCAGCAGAACAATTTGCTGAGGGCTATTGAGGCGCAACAGCATCTGTTG
CAACTCACAGTCTGGGGCATCAAGCAGCTCCAGGCAAGAATCCTGGCTGTGGAAAGATACCTAAAGGATC
AACAGCTCCTGGGGATTTGGGGTTGCTCTGGAAAACTCATTTGCACCACTGCTGTGCCTTGGAATGCTAG
TTGGAGTAATAAATCTCTGGAACAGATTTGGAATCACACGACCTGGATGGAGTGGGACAGAGAAATTAAC
AATTACACAAGCTTAATACACTCCTTAATTGAAGAATCGCAAAACCAGCAAGAAAAGAATGAACAAGAAT
TATTGGAATTAGATAAATGGGCAAGTTTGTGGAATTGGTTTAACATAACAAATTGGCTGTGGTATATAAA
ATTATTCATAATGATAGTAGGAGGCTTGGTAGGTTTAAGAATAGTTTTTGCTGTACTTTCTATAGTGAAT
AGAGTTAGGCAGGGATATTCACCATTATCGTTTCAGACCCACCTCCCAACCCCGAGGGGACCCAGAGAGG
GCCTATTTCCCATGATTCCTTCATATTTGCATATACGATACAAGGCTGTTAGAGAGATAATTAGAATTAA
TTTGACTGTAAACACAAAGATATTAGTACAAAATACGTGACGTAGAAAGTAATAATTTCTTGGGTAGTTT
GCAGTTTTAAAATTATGTTTTAAAATGGACTATCATATGCTTACCGTAACTTGAAAGTATTTCGATTTCT
TGGCTTTATATATCTTGTGGAAAGGACGAAACACCGATGAGCGAGATTATCGGGACGTTTTAGAGCTAGA
AATAGCAAGTTAAAATAAGGCTAGTCCGTTATCAACTTGAAAAAGTGGCACCGAGTCGGTGCTTTTTTAA
GCTTGGCGTAACTAGATCTTGAGACAAATGGCAGTATTCATCCACAATTTTAAAAGAAAAGGGGGGATTG
GGGGGTACAGTGCAGGGGAAAGAATAGTAGACATAATAGCAACAGACATACAAACTAAAGAATTACAAAA
ACAAATTACAAAAATTCAAAATTTTCGGGTTTATTACAGGGACAGCAGAGATCCACTTTGGCGCCGGCTC
GAGGGGG
Features (pLannotate 1.2.2; 29 found; start..end, strand, type, name):
     14..80      +  CDS            small t antigen (fragment): SV40 (simian virus 40) small t antigen
    106..317     +  promoter       EF-1α core promoter: core promoter for human elongation factor EF-1α
    318..1256    +  intron         EF-1α intron A: intron upstream of the start codon of human EF-1α
   1278..1877    +  CDS            PuroR (fragment): puromycin N-acetyltransferase; pac from Streptomyces; confers resistance to puromycin
   1893..2481    +  misc_feature   WPRE: woodchuck hepatitis virus posttranscriptional regulatory element
   2532..2551    +  misc_feature   cPPT/CTS (fragment): central polypurine tract and central termination sequence of HIV-1
   2553..2786    +  LTR            3' LTR (ΔU3): self-inactivating 3' long terminal repeat (LTR) from HIV-1
   2864..2985    +  polyA_signal   SV40 poly(A) signal: SV40 polyadenylation signal
   3025..3160    +  rep_origin     SV40 ori: SV40 origin of replication
   3181..3199    -  promoter       T7 promoter: promoter for bacteriophage T7 RNA polymerase
   3207..3362    +  CDS            lacZα (fragment): LacZα fragment of β-galactosidase; lacZ fragment
   3367..3795    +  rep_origin     f1 ori (sequence partly withheld): f1 bacteriophage origin of replication; arrow indicates direction of (+) strand synthesis
   3848..3952    +  promoter       AmpR promoter: bla
   3953..4813    +  CDS            AmpR: β-lactamase; bla; confers resistance to ampicillin, carbenicillin, and related antibiotics
   4984..5572    +  rep_origin     ori: high-copy-number ColE1/pMB1/pBR322/pUC origin of replication
   5755..5847    +  CDS            lacI (fragment): lac repressor; lacI; The lac repressor binds to the lac operator to inhibit transcription in E. coli. This inhibition can be relieved by adding lactose or isopropyl-β-D-thiogalactopyranoside (IPTG).
   5860..5881    +  protein_bind   CAP binding site: CAP binding activates transcription in the presence of cAMP. E. coli catabolite activator protein
   5896..5926    +  promoter       lac promoter: promoter for the E. coli lac operon
   5934..5950    +  protein_bind   lac operator: The lac repressor binds to the lac operator to inhibit transcription in E. coli. This inhibition can be relieved by adding lactose or isopropyl-β-D-thiogalactopyranoside (IPTG). lac repressor encoded by lacI
   5995..6013    +  promoter       T3 promoter: promoter for bacteriophage T3 RNA polymerase
   6041..6267    +  promoter       RSV promoter: Rous sarcoma virus enhancer/promoter
   6268..6448    +  LTR            5' LTR (truncated): truncated 5' long terminal repeat (LTR) from HIV-1
   6495..6620    +  misc_feature   HIV-1 Ψ: packaging signal of human immunodeficiency virus type 1
   6604..6967    +  CDS            HIV-1 gag (fragment): gag protein from human immunodeficiency virus 1; gag
   7113..7346    +  misc_feature   RRE: The Rev response element (RRE) of HIV-1 allows for Rev-dependent mRNA export from the nucleus to the cytoplasm.
   7723..7749    +  CDS            Rev (fragment): human immunodeficiency virus 1 (HIV-1) Rev protein; rev; enhances nuclear export of unspliced and incompletely spliced viral mRNAs
   7753..7993    +  promoter       U6 promoter: RNA polymerase III promoter for human U6 snRNA
   8023..8098    +  misc_RNA       gRNA scaffold: guide RNA scaffold for the Streptococcus pyogenes CRISPR/Cas9 system
   8154..8271    +  misc_feature   cPPT/CTS: central polypurine tract and central termination sequence of HIV-1
