[The description below was written by a language model from this plasmid's Addgene catalogue record and pLannotate feature annotations shown in this document.]
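Description:
CLK4 gRNA (BRDN0001146113) is a third-generation lentiviral CRISPR guide plasmid built on the lentiGuide-Puro backbone, carrying a single guide RNA designed against human CLK4 (reference transcript NM_020666.2). It is propagated in E. coli as a high-copy plasmid through a ColE1/pUC-type origin with ampicillin selection from the β-lactamase gene. An f1 origin, an SV40 origin and poly(A) signal, and remnants of lac, T7 and T3 elements are also annotated in the bacterial backbone.

The transfer cassette is framed by an RSV promoter fused to a truncated HIV-1 5' LTR and a self-inactivating ΔU3 3' LTR. The RSV-driven 5' end allows Tat-independent production of the genomic RNA, and the ΔU3 deletion silences LTR promoter activity after integration. Between the LTRs lie the Ψ packaging signal with a gag fragment, the Rev response element for Rev-dependent nuclear export, and a cPPT/CTS, which aids nuclear import of the reverse-transcribed genome. The human U6 RNA polymerase III promoter drives the CLK4-specific spacer, which sits in the short gap before the Streptococcus pyogenes gRNA scaffold. Downstream, the EF-1α core promoter with its intron A expresses puromycin N-acetyltransferase for selection of transduced mammalian cells, followed by a WPRE to boost transcript expression.

The plasmid does not encode Cas9, so it is meant for use alongside a separate Cas9 lentivirus or in cells that already express Cas9, typically to knock out CLK4. It belongs to a human kinome gRNA collection whose guides were chosen with optimized sgRNA design rules that maximize on-target activity and limit off-target effects.
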