Addgene plasmid #77798: CLK4 gRNA (BRDN0001146113)
Purpose: 3rd generation lentiviral gRNA plasmid targeting human CLK4
Depositing lab: John Doench & David Root. Depositing organization: Broad Institute. Publication: Optimized sgRNA design to maximize activity and minimize off-target effects of CRISPR-Cas9. Doench JG, Fusi N, Sullender M, Hegde M, Vaimberg EW, Donovan KF, Smith I, Tothova Z, Wilen C, Orchard R, Virgin HW, Listgarten J, Root DE. Nat Biotechnol. 2016 Jan 18. doi: 10.1038/nbt.3437. PubMed 26780180.
Backbone
  Vector backbone: lentiGuide-Puro
  Backbone manufacturer: Zhang Lab (Addgene plasmid # 52963)
  Vector type: Mammalian Expression, Lentiviral, CRISPR
  Selectable markers: Puromycin
Growth in bacteria
  Bacterial resistance: Ampicillin, 100 μg/mL
  Growth temperature: 37°C
  Growth strain: DH5alpha
  Copy number: High Copy
Gene/Insert
  Gene/Insert name: CLK4 (alt names: CLK4; NM_020666.2)
  gRNA/shRNA sequence: ATGAGCGAGATTATCGGGAC
  Species: H. sapiens (human)
  Entrez Gene: CLK4
  Promoter: hU6
  Cloning method: Unknown
  Sequencing primers: 5′ U6-F; 3′ pS2-R
Terms and licenses: Academic/Nonprofit Terms; Industry Terms: Not Available to Industry
Depositor comments: The gRNA was designed to target the following Genbank reference sequence(s): NM_020666.2. Note that this plasmid does NOT contain Cas9. It should be used in conjunction with lentiCas9-Blast (Addgene #52962) or otherwise with cell lines already expressing Cas9. Browse the full kinome gRNA library at http://www.addgene.org/pooled-library/broadgpp-human-kinome/ or visit http://www.broadinstitute.org/rnai/public/ for detailed protocols and information.
How to cite: CLK4 gRNA (BRDN0001146113) was a gift from John Doench & David Root (Addgene plasmid # 77798 ; http://n2t.net/addgene:77798 ; RRID:Addgene_77798)
