>Addgene plasmid #77798 | CLK4 gRNA (BRDN0001146113) | depositor partial sequence | sequence record 145258 | Target Sequence
ATGAGCGAGATTATCGGGAC
