>Addgene plasmid #77798 | CLK4 gRNA (BRDN0001146113) | addgene partial sequence | sequence record 149732 | hU6-F 5'-GAGGGCCTATTTCCCATGATT-3'
AAATTATGTTTTAAAAGTGGACTATCACTATGCTTACCGTAACTTGAAAGTATTTCGATTTCTTGGCTTT
ATATATCTTGTGGAAAGGACGAAACACCGATGAGCGAGATTATCGGGACGTTTTAGAGCTAGAAATAGCA
AGTTAAAATAAGGCTAGTCCGTTATCAACTTGAAAAAGTGGCACCGAGTCGGTGCTTTTTTAAGCTTGGC
GTAACTAGATCTTGAGACAAATGGCAGTATTCATCCAC
